>Addgene plasmid #187278 | pmCherry-AHPH | addgene full sequence | sequence record 433847 | Addgene NGS Result
CCTCCTCACTACTTCTGGAATAGCTCAGAGGCCGAGGCGGCCTCGGCCTCTGCATAAATAAAAAAAATTA
GTCAGCCATGGGGCGGAGAATGGGCGGAACTGGGCGGAGTTAGGGGCGGGATGGGCGGAGTTAGGGGCGG
GACTATGGTTGCTGACTAATTGAGATGCATGCTTTGCATACTTCTGCCTGCTGGGGAGCCTGGGGACTTT
CCACACCTGGTTGCTGACTAATTGAGATGCATGCTTTGCATACTTCTGCCTGCTGGGGAGCCTGGGGACT
TTCCACACCCTAACTGACACACATTCCACAGCTGGTTCTTTCCGCCTCAGGACTCTTCCTTTTTCAATAT
TATTGAAGCATTTATCAGGGTTATTGTCTCATGAGCGGATACATATTTGAATGTATTTAGAAAAATAAAC
AAATAGGGGTTCCGCGCACATTTCCCCGAAAAGTGCCACCTG
[124 nt withheld, positions 463-586]
C
[91 nt withheld, positions 588-678]
A
[49 nt withheld, positions 680-728]
CCTTTGACGTTGGAGTCCACGTTCTTT
[37 nt withheld, positions 756-792]
ACCCTATCTCGGTCTATTCTTTTGATTTATAAGGGATTTTGCCGATTTCGGCCTATTGGTTAAAAAATGA
GCTGATTTAACAAAAATTTAACGCGAATTTTAACAAAATATTAACGCTTACAATTTACGCCTTAAGATAC
ATTGATGAGTTTGGACAAACCACAACTAGAATGCAGTGAAAAAAATGCTTTATTTGTGAAATTTGTGATG
CTATTGCTTTATTTGTAACCATTATAAGCTGCAATAAACAAGTTAACAACAACAATTGCATTCATTTTAT
GTTTCAGGTTCAGGGGGAGGTGTGGGAGGTTTTTTAAAGCAAGTAAAACCTCTACAAATGTGGTATGGCT
GATTATGATCAGTTATCTAGATCCGGTGGATCCCGGGCCCGCGGTCAAGGCTTTCCAATAGGTTTGTAGC
AAGCATCAGGTTGCCAGAGGCGAATATCAACAAGAACTTGATTGAGTTTTTGCATCCAGAGATCCCGCTC
TTCTTTAGTATCTGCAGACAGCCAGTTCTTGGTAACACAGAGTGTGTCCCTGCATTGGCTGACAAGAGTC
TCTCGGTCATCTTCTCTTTGTGGTCGGACAGTAATTAATTCAAAAGTGTTGCGTCTTGCACAAAATTCTC
TGTTGGCTGGTTCTATCTGACGACTGGTACAATTAGCCAGATTTATCCTTCCTATGGGATTCTTGCGTTT
CTCATCATCTGGATAAGTCCAATAAGATATACAGTTTCCAGAAAGAACACACCATCTTCGATGCCAGGCA
CCAAAACCACTAACATCTTCAAATATGGTTAGAAAACCTCTTTCTTCAACACTGGAATTCACTTGACATT
TTATTTTTAAATAAATATGACCTTCCAAAGAAGATAAAAAGGGGACCTTGTCCAGAACAAACTTAGTATT
TCCTACTGAAGACAATGATAATGTGTAAGATCCAACAAGGGCGAAGTTGCTGGTTCGCACAGCACTAAGA
CCTCCTGGACTGGCCATGACTGAAGAATGAATGTTGCTTTTTGTGGTTATAGATGTGAGGAGTCGCTTTG
GAGTAATAGCCTTGGACTTGGATGTTTTTTTCTTCTTATCAAGGCCTGAGGGATCTTTCTTTTGCACCAA
GCTGTAAACTTCAATATTTATTTCAAAGTCATTGGATACATCTTGCAGAGTAAATGTAGTAGTGAATGTC
AGAGCATCACCGTTAAGAGAGTTTGAAGTACTTGCTAATGGTGTGGCTACCATATTTTCAGCTCCTGCTT
TTAGTATAATTAAGTAATAGTAATTTGCTGCATCTGGTTTCTGAACCGTACTGCAGACAAAATCTGCTTT
TAGAGGCAAGCGGATTTCTGACAAAGTAACTGATCCTTTGGATGGCATAAATTCACTTTGGGGACTAGCC
TTATTCTTCCTCTGAGGTCCTTCGTTCTTCAATTTATTCAATTCATCAATCAAAAGTGTTCTCTTCCCAG
TTGCAATTAGAAGAAGTCTTTCTGCTTCAGCTTCTTCTAGGGACCCTTTTCCATGTTCTTCATCAACACA
GCAGTTAAGAGCCTGGCTAGCTTGATAGATCACTGTCTGTTGCATATTTATTTCGTTATTGAGTTCCTGC
ATTTTCTGTTTGATATTAACTTGACAAGGAAAGGCATTATTTTTTTCATCCAGTTTTGAAGTAACATCTT
CCTTCCGAACAATCACCTGCTTTATTGATGGACGTTCTGTTTCTTTGAATCTTTGAGATCTATATGCATC
AATGCTGTAAAGAAGATCACGATCTTCAGAACCAAGGCTATCACCAGATTCAGCTCGAGGGACACGAGTT
CTCGAAGCTTGAGCTCGAGATCTGAGTCCGGACTTGTACAGCTCGTCCATGCCGCCGGTGGAGTGGCGGC
CCTCGGCGCGTTCGTACTGTTCCACGATGGTGTAGTCCTCGTTGTGGGAGGTGATGTCCAACTTGATGTT
GACGTTGTAGGCGCCGGGCAGCTGCACGGGCTTCTTGGCCTTGTAGGTGGTCTTGACCTCAGCGTCGTAG
TGGCCGCCGTCCTTCAGCTTCAGCCTCTGCTTGATCTCGCCCTTCAGGGCGCCGTCCTCGGGGTACATCC
GCTCGGAGGAGGCCTCCCAGCCCATGGTCTTCTTCTGCATTACGGGGCCGTCGGAGGGGAAGTTGGTGCC
GCGCAGCTTCACCTTGTAGATGAACTCGCCGTCCTGCAGGGAGGAGTCCTGGGTCACGGTCACCACGCCG
CCGTCCTCGAAGTTCATCACGCGCTCCCACTTGAAGCCCTCGGGGAAGGACAGCTTCAAGTAGTCGGGGA
TGTCGGCGGGGTGCTTCACGTAGGCCTTGGAGCCGTACATGAACTGAGGGGACAGGATGTCCCAGGCGAA
GGGCAGGGGGCCACCCTTGGTCACCTTCAGCTTGGCGGTCTGGGTGCCCTCGTAGGGGCGGCCCTCGCCC
TCGCCCTCGATCTCGAACTCGTGGCCGTTCACGGAGCCCTCCATGTGCACCTTGAAGCGCATGAACTCCT
TGATGATGGCCATGTTATCCTCCTCGTCCATGCTCACCATGGTGGCGACCGGTAGCGCTAGCGGATCTGA
CGGTTCACTAAACCAGCTCTGCTTATATAGACCTCCCACCGTACACGCCTACCGCCCATTTGCGTCAATG
GGGCGGAGTTGTTACGACATTTTGGAAAGTCCCGTTGATTTTGGTGCCAAAACAAACTCCCATTGACGTC
AATGGGGTGGAGACTTGGAAATCCCCGTGAGTCAAACCGCTATCCACGCCCATTGATGTACTGCCAAAAC
CGCATCACCATGGTAATAGCGATGACTAATACGTAGATGTACTGCCAAGTAGGAAAGTCCCATAAGGTCA
TGTACTGGGCATAATGCCAGGCGGGCCATTTACCGTCATTGACGTCAATAGGGGGCGTACTTGGCATATG
ATACACTTGATGTACTGCCAAGTGGGCAGTTTACCGTAAATACTCCACCCATTGACGTCAATGGAAAGTC
CCTATTGGCGTTACTATGGGAACATACGTCATTATTGACGTCAATGGGCGGGGGTCGTTGGGCGGTCAGC
CAGGCGGGCCATTTACCGTAAGTTATGTAACGCGGAACTCCATATATGGGCTATGAACTAATGACCCCGT
AATTGATTACTATTAATAACTAATGCATGGCGGTAATACGGTTATCCACAGAATCAGGGGATAACGCAGG
AAAGAACATGTGAGCAAAAGGCCAGCAAAAGGCCAGGAACCGTAAAAAGGCCGCGTTGCTGGCGTTTTTC
CATAGGCTCCGCCCCCCTGACGAGCATCACAAAAATCGACGCTCAAGTCAGAGGTGGCGAAACCCGACAG
GACTATAAAGATACCAGGCGTTTCCCCCTGGAAGCTCCCTCGTGCGCTCTCCTGTTCCGACCCTGCCGCT
TACCGGATACCTGTCCGCCTTTCTCCCTTCGGGAAGCGTGGCGCTTTCTCATAGCTCACGCTGTAGGTAT
CTCAGTTCGGTGTAGGTCGTTCGCTCCAAGCTGGGCTGTGTGCACGAACCCCCCGTTCAGCCCGACCGCT
GCGCCTTATCCGGTAACTATCGTCTTGAGTCCAACCCGGTAAGACACGACTTATCGCCACTGGCAGCAGC
CACTGGTAACAGGATTAGCAGAGCGAGGTATGTAGGCGGTGCTACAGAGTTCTTGAAGTGGTGGCCTAAC
TACGGCTACACTAGAAGAACAGTATTTGGTATCTGCGCTCTGCTGAAGCCAGTTACCTTCGGAAAAAGAG
TTGGTAGCTCTTGATCCGGCAAACAAACCACCGCTGGTAGCGGTGGTTTTTTTGTTTGCAAGCAGCAGAT
TACGCGCAGAAAAAAAGGATCTCAAGAAGATCCTTTGATCTTTTCTACGGGGTCTGACGCTCAGTGGAAC
GAAAACTCACGTTAAGGGATTTTGGTCATGAGATTATCAAAAAGGATCTTCACCTAGATCCTTTTAAATT
AAAAATGAAGTTTTAAATCAATCTAAAGTATATATGAGTAACCTGAGGCTATGGCAGGGCCTGCCGCCCC
GACGTTGGCTGCGAGCCCTGGGCCTTCACCCGAACTTGGGGGGTGGGGTGGGGAAAAGGAAGAAACGCGG
GCGTATTGGCCCCAATGGGGTCTCGGTGGGGTATCGACAGAGTGCCAGCCCTGGGACCGAACCCCGCGTT
TATGAACAAACGACCCAACACCGTGCGTTTTATTCTGTCTTTTTATTGCCGTCATAGCGCGGGTTCCTTC
CGGTATTGTCTCCTTCCGTGTTTCAGTTAGCCTCCCCCTAGGGTGGGCGAAGAACTCCAGCATGAGATCC
CCGCGCTGGAGGATCATCCAGCCGGCGTCCCGGAAAACGATTCCGAAGCCCAACCTTTCATAGAAGGCGG
CGGTGGAATCGAAATCTCGTGATGGCAGGTTGGGCGTCGCTTGGTCGGTCATTTCGAACCCCAGAGTCCC
GCTCAGAAGAACTCGTCAAGAAGGCGATAGAAGGCGATGCGCTGCGAATCGGGAGCGGCGATACCGTAAA
GCACGAGGAAGCGGTCAGCCCATTCGCCGCCAAGCTCTTCAGCAATATCACGGGTAGCCAACGCTATGTC
CTGATAGCGGTCCGCCACACCCAGCCGGCCACAGTCGATGAATCCAGAAAAGCGGCCATTTTCCACCATG
ATATTCGGCAAGCAGGCATCGCCATGGGTCACGACGAGATCCTCGCCGTCGGGCATGCTCGCCTTGAGCC
TGGCGAACAGTTCGGCTGGCGCGAGCCCCTGATGCTCTTCGTCCAGATCATCCTGATCGACAAGACCGGC
TTCCATCCGAGTACGTGCTCGCTCGATGCGATGTTTCGCTTGGTGGTCGAATGGGCAGGTAGCCGGATCA
AGCGTATGCAGCCGCCGCATTGCATCAGCCATGATGGATACTTTCTCGGCAGGAGCAAGGTGAGATGACA
GGAGATCCTGCCCCGGCACTTCGCCCAATAGCAGCCAGTCCCTTCCCGCTTCAGTGACAACGTCGAGCAC
AGCTGCGCAAGGAACGCCCGTCGTGGCCAGCCACGATAGCCGCGCTGCCTCGTCTTGCAGTTCATTCAGG
GCACCGGACAGGTCGGTCTTGACAAAAAGAACCGGGCGCCCCTGCGCTGACAGCCGGAACACGGCGGCAT
CAGAGCAGCCGATTGTCTGTTGTGCCCAGTCATAGCCGAATAGCCTCTCCACCCAAGCGGCCGGAGAACC
TGCGTGCAATCCATCTTGTTCAATCATGCGAAACGATCCTCATCCTGTCTCTTGATCGATCTTTGCAAAA
GCCTAGGCCTCCAAAAAAG
Features (pLannotate 1.2.2; 16 found; start..end, strand, type, name):
    332..436     -  promoter       AmpR promoter: bla
    463..891     +  rep_origin     f1 ori (sequence partly withheld): f1 bacteriophage origin of replication; arrow indicates direction of (+) strand synthesis
    925..1046    -  polyA_signal   SV40 poly(A) signal: SV40 polyadenylation signal
   1069..1153    -  CDS            large T antigen (fragment): large T antigen from SV40 (simian virus 40)
   1165..1187    -  misc_feature   MCS (fragment): multiple cloning site
   1190..2614    -  CDS            ANLN (fragment): ANLN_HUMAN - Experimental evidence at protein level: Swiss-Prot protein existence level 1. Required for cytokinesis (PubMed:16040610). Essential for the structural integrity of the cleavage furrow and for completion of cleavage furrow ingression. Plays a role in bleb assembly during metaphase and anaphase of mitosis (PubMed:23870127). May play a significant role in podocyte cell migration (PubMed:24676636). From Homo sapiens (Human).
   2614..2644    -  misc_feature   MCS (fragment): multiple cloning site
   2644..3352    -  CDS            mCherry (fragment): monomeric derivative of DsRed fluorescent protein (Shaner et al., 2004) mammalian codon-optimized
   3397..3600    -  promoter       CMV promoter: human cytomegalovirus (CMV) immediate early promoter
   3601..3904    -  enhancer       CMV enhancer: human cytomegalovirus immediate early enhancer
   4079..4667    -  rep_origin     ori: high-copy-number ColE1/pMB1/pBR322/pUC origin of replication
   4889..4905    +  polyA_signal   bGH poly(A) signal (fragment): bovine growth hormone polyadenylation signal
   4996..5043    -  polyA_signal   HSV TK poly(A) signal: herpes simplex virus thymidine kinase polyadenylation signal (Cole and Stacy, 1985)
   5102..5254    -  CDS            ble (fragment): BLE_KLEPN - Experimental evidence at protein level: Swiss-Prot protein existence level 1. Binding protein with a strong affinity to the bleomycin family of antibiotics. Binds to CL990; an antimitotic-antibiotic compound. From Klebsiella pneumoniae.
   5275..6069    -  CDS            NeoR/KanR: aminoglycoside phosphotransferase from Tn5; aph(3')-II (or nptII); confers resistance to neomycin, kanamycin, and G418 (Geneticin®)
   6104..330     -  promoter       SV40 promoter (across the origin): SV40 enhancer and early promoter
