[The description below was written by a language model from this plasmid's Addgene catalogue record and pLannotate feature annotations shown in this document.]
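Description:
pmCherry-AHPH is a mammalian expression plasmid built on the Clontech pEGFP-C1 backbone and used to express a fluorescent location biosensor for the small GTPase RhoA. The full sequenced record is about 6.1 kb. It replicates in bacteria from a high-copy ColE1/pUC-type origin and also carries an f1 phage origin. A single Tn5 NeoR/KanR (aminoglycoside phosphotransferase) gene provides both selections. A bacterial bla-type promoter drives it for kanamycin resistance in E. coli, and the SV40 enhancer/early promoter drives it for G418 selection in mammalian cells, with an HSV TK polyadenylation signal downstream. The short ble, bGH poly(A) and large T antigen fragments in the feature table are partial matches to backbone sequence rather than functional elements.

The expression cassette consists of the human CMV immediate-early enhancer and promoter, an mCherry coding sequence, and an in-frame fragment of human anillin (ANLN) of roughly 1.4 kb, followed by the SV40 poly(A) signal. The anillin fragment is the AHPH region, comprising the anillin homology and pleckstrin homology domains. It was cloned between the SacI and BamHI sites of the multiple cloning site, so that mCherry sits at its N terminus. According to the depositor, this red version was made from an existing GFP-AHPH plasmid by swapping EGFP for mCherry with AgeI and BsrGI.

The stated purpose is to express mCherry-AHPH as a RhoA biosensor. In transfected cells, the location of the fluorescent fusion is read as a reporter of where RhoA accumulates, for example at cell cortices or junctions. The mCherry tag allows it to be imaged together with green reporters.
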