Addgene plasmid #187278: pmCherry-AHPH
Purpose: Express mCherry-AHPH (RhoA biosensor)
Depositing lab: Alpha Yap. Depositing organization: University of Queensland, Institute for Molecular Bioscience. Publication: Anillin Promotes Cell Contractility by Cyclic Resetting of RhoA Residence Kinetics. Budnar S, Husain KB, Gomez GA, Naghibosadat M, Varma A, Verma S, Hamilton NA, Morris RG, Yap AS. Dev Cell. 2019 Jun 17;49(6):894-906.e12. doi: 10.1016/j.devcel.2019.04.031. Epub 2019 May 16. PubMed 31105010.
Backbone
  Vector backbone: pEGFP-C1
  Backbone manufacturer: Clontech
  Backbone size w/o insert (bp): 4688
  Vector type: Mammalian Expression
  Selectable markers: Neomycin (select with G418)
Growth in bacteria
  Bacterial resistance: Kanamycin, 50 μg/mL
  Growth temperature: 37°C
  Growth strain: DH5alpha
  Copy number: High Copy
Gene/Insert
  Gene/Insert name: Anillin and Pleckstrin homology domain (alt name: hsAnillin)
  Species: H. sapiens (human)
  Insert size (bp): 1443
  Mutation: AHPH
  Entrez Gene: ANLN (a.k.a. FSGS8, Scraps, scra)
  Promoter: CMV
  Tag / fusion protein: mCherry (N terminal on insert)
  Cloning method: Restriction Enzyme; 5′ cloning site SacI (not destroyed); 3′ cloning site BamH1 (not destroyed)
  Sequencing primers: 5′ mCherry-F; 3′ SV40pA-R
Resource information
  A portion of this plasmid was derived from a plasmid made by: Plasmid made by Srikanth Budnar
Terms and licenses: Academic/Nonprofit Terms; Industry Terms: Not Available to Industry
Depositor comments: Cherry version made by replacing EGFP (FROM GFP AHPH PLASMID) using age1/BsrG1.
How to cite: pmCherry-AHPH was a gift from Alpha Yap (Addgene plasmid # 187278 ; http://n2t.net/addgene:187278 ; RRID:Addgene_187278)
